>Addgene plasmid #223921 | HCT75_rAAV-eHGT_1302m-minBglobin-SYFP2-WPRE3-BGHpA | addgene full sequence | sequence record 445273 | Addgene NGS Result
CCTGCAGGCAGCTGCGCGCTCGCTCGCTCACTGAGGCCGCCCGGGCGTCGGGCGACCTTTGGTCGCCCGG
CCTCAGTGAGCGAGCGAGCGCGCAGAGAGGGAGTGGCCAACTCCATCACTAGGGGTTCCTGCGGCCGCAC
GCGTGGTCCCCAGATTAGCATTAGAACACAAAGAGCATTAGGCCAACCAACTACAAGCAAGTACCTAAAA
TGTGGAAGCAGATTTAAAATTTAGTAATTAAATGGACTGAAGAGTTTGAATAAGTAAATGAGAAAAAGTA
TAGTTTTCTGTGAATGGATTACAAAGTGATGTGGCATCTGGTGGAATTAAAACTTAGTAGTCTTTAAACT
ATGTGTGTGTGTATGTGTGTCCACTGCTTTGCATTTTTAATTCTTGGTGGAGAGTCATTTTTTTAAAGGG
CTCATTTAAAAATAGAAGATGCATTGATTTGCTTTGATATCCAGTTTTTGTTATTGGAGTGAATGCAATT
ATGATGGACTAAGTGCCCAAGTAATGAGCAATTTGGCAGAGACAGACTGTCCTAAAGCTATGGAAACAAG
CTATGCTTGTGTCTGCAGGTCAGATCAGAACATCAGCGGAGCGATGTGGATGGGAGAAAATTACGCAACA
AATAAGATTTTTTTCCATGAAAGGAAAAACAAGGTAGAAGAGATGAAGAATCTTTTAGAGACTCTTATCA
TATACAGTCTTGCTATATGGTAATCGAAGGGCCAATATAGGCAAGTAGTAGAAACAGCAGAGCCTAGACA
GATATTGTTTCAAAATACATTCTGTCTTAGGCTCAAAGTAAAAGAAACCTGTCTAGAAAGAGATTCAAGG
GGAAGTTCCGTGAAAGTAAAAATGTGGGTGAGATTTTAAAGAAGTCTAATTTGTCCTCAAATACTAAGTA
GATCTGTTGCTAGTCAAGGAGCTCGGGCTGGGCATAAAAGTCAGGGCAGAGCCATCTATTGCTTACATTT
GCTTCTGGGATCCAGATCTTTCGAAGCTAGCGCTACCGGTCGCCACCATGGTGAGCAAGGGCGAGGAGCT
GTTCACCGGGGTGGTGCCCATCCTGGTCGAGCTGGACGGCGACGTAAACGGCCACAAGTTCAGCGTGTCC
GGCGAGGGCGAGGGCGATGCCACCTACGGCAAGCTGACCCTGAAGCTGATCTGCACCACCGGCAAGCTGC
CCGTGCCCTGGCCCACCCTCGTGACCACCCTGGGCTACGGCGTGCAGTGCTTCGCCCGCTACCCCGACCA
CATGAAGCAGCACGACTTCTTCAAGTCCGCCATGCCCGAAGGCTACGTCCAGGAGCGCACCATCTTCTTC
AAGGACGACGGCAACTACAAGACCCGCGCCGAGGTGAAGTTCGAGGGCGACACCCTGGTGAACCGCATCG
AGCTGAAGGGCATCGACTTCAAGGAGGACGGCAACATCCTGGGGCACAAGCTGGAGTACAACTACAACAG
CCACAACGTCTATATCACCGCCGACAAGCAGAAGAACGGCATCAAGGCCAACTTCAAGATCCGCCACAAC
ATCGAGGACGGCGGCGTGCAGCTCGCCGACCACTACCAGCAGAACACCCCCATCGGCGACGGCCCCGTGC
TGCTGCCCGACAACCACTACCTGAGCTACCAGTCCAAGCTGAGCAAAGACCCCAACGAGAAGCGCGATCA
CATGGTCCTGCTGGAGTTCGTGACCGCCGCCGGGATCACTCTCGGCATGGACGAGCTGTACAAGTAAGTC
GACGGCGCGCCGCGGCCGCGAATTCGATATCATAATCAACCTCTGGATTACAAAATTTGTGAAAGATTGA
CTGGTATTCTTAACTATGTTGCTCCTTTTACGCTATGTGGATACGCTGCTTTAATGCCTTTGTATCATGC
TATTGCTTCCCGTATGGCTTTCATTTTCTCCTCCTTGTATAAATCCTGGTTAGTTCTTGCCACGGCGGAA
CTCATCGCCGCCTGCCTTGCCCGCTGCTGGACAGGGGCTCGGCTGTTGGGCACTGACAATTCCGTGGCTC
GAGAGATCTTCGACTGTGCCTTCTAGTTGCCAGCCATCTGTTGTTTGCCCCTCCCCCGTGCCTTCCTTGA
CCCTGGAAGGTGCCACTCCCACTGTCCTTTCCTAATAAAATGAGGAAATTGCATCGCATTGTCTGAGTAG
GTGTCATTCTATTCTGGGGGGTGGGGTGGGGCAGGACAGCAAGGGGGAGGATTGGGAAGACAATAGCAGG
CATGAGATCTCACGTGCGGACCGAGCGGCCGCAGGAACCCCTAGTGATGGAGTTGGCCACTCCCTCTCTG
CGCGCTCGCTCGCTCACTGAGGCCGGGCGACCAAAGGTCGCCCGACGCCCGGGCTTTGCCCGGGCGGCCT
CAGTGAGCGAGCGAGCGCGCAGCTGCCTGCAGGGGCGCCTGATGCGGTATTTTCTCCTTACGCATCTGTG
CGGTATTTCACACCGCATA
[95 nt withheld, positions 2470-2564]
T
[46 nt withheld, positions 2566-2611]
C
[141 nt withheld, positions 2613-2753]
CCTTTGACGTTGGAGTCCACGTTCTTT
[37 nt withheld, positions 2781-2817]
ACTCTATCTCGGGCTATTCTTTTGATTTATAAGGGATTTTGCCGATTTCGGTCTATTGGTTAAAAAATGA
GCTGATTTAACAAAAATTTAACGCGAATTTTAACAAAATATTAACGTTTACAATTTTATGGTGCACTCTC
AGTACAATCTGCTCTGATGCCGCATAGTTAAGCCAGCCCCGACACCCGCCAACACCCGCTGACGCGCCCT
GACGGGCTTGTCTGCTCCCGGCATCCGCTTACAGACAAGCTGTGACCGTCTCCGGGAGCTGCATGTGTCA
GAGGTTTTCACCGTCATCACCGAAACGCGCGAGACGAAAGGGCCTCGTGATACGCCTATTTTTATAGGTT
AATGTCATGATAATAATGGTTTCTTAGACGTCAGGTGGCACTTTTCGGGGAAATGTGCGCGGAACCCCTA
TTTGTTTATTTTTCTAAATACATTCAAATATGTATCCGCTCATGAGACAATAACCCTGATAAATGCTTCA
ATAATATTGAAAAAGGAAGAGTATGAGTATTCAACATTTCCGTGTCGCCCTTATTCCCTTTTTTGCGGCA
TTTTGCCTTCCTGTTTTTGCTCACCCAGAAACGCTGGTGAAAGTAAAAGATGCTGAAGATCAGTTGGGTG
CACGAGTGGGTTACATCGAACTGGATCTCAACAGCGGTAAGATCCTTGAGAGTTTTCGCCCCGAAGAACG
TTTTCCAATGATGAGCACTTTTAAAGTTCTGCTATGTGGCGCGGTATTATCCCGTATTGACGCCGGGCAA
GAGCAACTCGGTCGCCGCATACACTATTCTCAGAATGACTTGGTTGAGTACTCACCAGTCACAGAAAAGC
ATCTTACGGATGGCATGACAGTAAGAGAATTATGCAGTGCTGCCATAACCATGAGTGATAACACTGCGGC
CAACTTACTTCTGACAACGATCGGAGGACCGAAGGAGCTAACCGCTTTTTTGCACAACATGGGGGATCAT
GTAACTCGCCTTGATCGTTGGGAACCGGAGCTGAATGAAGCCATACCAAACGACGAGCGTGACACCACGA
TGCCTGTAGCAATGGCAACAACGTTGCGCAAACTATTAACTGGCGAACTACTTACTCTAGCTTCCCGGCA
ACAATTAATAGACTGGATGGAGGCGGATAAAGTTGCAGGACCACTTCTGCGCTCGGCCCTTCCGGCTGGC
TGGTTTATTGCTGATAAATCTGGAGCCGGTGAGCGTGGGTCTCGCGGTATCATTGCAGCACTGGGGCCAG
ATGGTAAGCCCTCCCGTATCGTAGTTATCTACACGACGGGGAGTCAGGCAACTATGGATGAACGAAATAG
ACAGATCGCTGAGATAGGTGCCTCACTGATTAAGCATTGGTAACTGTCAGACCAAGTTTACTCATATATA
CTTTAGATTGATTTAAAACTTCATTTTTAATTTAAAAGGATCTAGGTGAAGATCCTTTTTGATAATCTCA
TGACCAAAATCCCTTAACGTGAGTTTTCGTTCCACTGAGCGTCAGACCCCGTAGAAAAGATCAAAGGATC
TTCTTGAGATCCTTTTTTTCTGCGCGTAATCTGCTGCTTGCAAACAAAAAAACCACCGCTACCAGCGGTG
GTTTGTTTGCCGGATCAAGAGCTACCAACTCTTTTTCCGAAGGTAACTGGCTTCAGCAGAGCGCAGATAC
CAAATACTGTTCTTCTAGTGTAGCCGTAGTTAGGCCACCACTTCAAGAACTCTGTAGCACCGCCTACATA
CCTCGCTCTGCTAATCCTGTTACCAGTGGCTGCTGCCAGTGGCGATAAGTCGTGTCTTACCGGGTTGGAC
TCAAGACGATAGTTACCGGATAAGGCGCAGCGGTCGGGCTGAACGGGGGGTTCGTGCACACAGCCCAGCT
TGGAGCGAACGACCTACACCGAACTGAGATACCTACAGCGTGAGCTATGAGAAAGCGCCACGCTTCCCGA
AGGGAGAAAGGCGGACAGGTATCCGGTAAGCGGCAGGGTCGGAACAGGAGAGCGCACGAGGGAGCTTCCA
GGGGGAAACGCCTGGTATCTTTATAGTCCTGTCGGGTTTCGCCACCTCTGACTTGAGCGTCGATTTTTGT
GATGCTCGTCAGGGGGGCGGAGCCTATGGAAAAACGCCAGCAACGCGGCCTTTTTACGGTTCCTGGCCTT
TTGCTGGCCTTTTGCTCACATGT
Features (pLannotate 1.2.2; 14 found; start..end, strand, type, name):
     12..39      +  repeat_region  AAV2 ITR (fragment): inverted terminal repeat of adeno-associated virus serotype 2 inverted
     68..95      +  repeat_region  AAV2 ITR (fragment): inverted terminal repeat of adeno-associated virus serotype 2 inverted
   1028..1744    +  CDS            SYFP2: SYFP2 is a basic (constitutively fluorescent) yellow fluorescent protein published in 2006, derived from Aequorea victoria. It is reported to be a very rapidly-maturing monomer with moderate acid sensitivity.
   1784..1941    +  misc_feature   WPRE (fragment): woodchuck hepatitis virus posttranscriptional regulatory element
   1947..2027    +  misc_feature   WPRE (fragment): woodchuck hepatitis virus posttranscriptional regulatory element
   2044..2155    +  polyA_signal   bGH poly(A) signal: bovine growth hormone polyadenylation signal
   2273..2413    +  repeat_region  AAV2 ITR: inverted terminal repeat of adeno-associated virus serotype 2 inverted
   2418..2469    -  misc_feature   bom (fragment): basis of mobility region from pBR322
   2488..2943    +  rep_origin     f1 ori (sequence partly withheld): f1 bacteriophage origin of replication; arrow indicates direction of (+) strand synthesis
   2944..2993    -  misc_feature   bom (fragment): basis of mobility region from pBR322
   3095..3130    -  CDS            rop (fragment): Rop protein, which maintains plasmids at low copy number; rop
   3225..3329    +  promoter       AmpR promoter: bla
   3330..4190    +  CDS            AmpR: β-lactamase; bla; confers resistance to ampicillin, carbenicillin, and related antibiotics
   4361..4949    +  rep_origin     ori: high-copy-number ColE1/pMB1/pBR322/pUC origin of replication
