[The description below was written by a language model from this plasmid's Addgene catalogue record and pLannotate feature annotations shown in this document.]
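Description:
HCT75_rAAV-eHGT_1302m-minBglobin-SYFP2-WPRE3-BGHpA is a recombinant AAV transfer plasmid of about 5 kb, built on the Allen Institute rAAV-minBglobin-SYFP2-WPRE3-BGHpA backbone. It is used to package an enhancer-driven fluorescent reporter virus. In bacteria it replicates from a high-copy ColE1/pUC-type origin and is selected with ampicillin through the bla gene and its own promoter. An f1 phage origin and small remnants of the pBR322 bom and rop regions also lie in the backbone. The record lists a recombination-deficient strain for propagation, which is typical for plasmids carrying repeat-rich ITRs. The annotation finds a full AAV2 ITR downstream of the cassette but only short ITR fragments at the upstream end. This may reflect the difficulty of sequencing and annotating these hairpin repeats, or it may indicate a truncation; the record does not settle the point.

Between the ITRs, the construct name places the enhancer element eHGT_1302m upstream of a minimal beta-globin promoter. Neither part is annotated in the feature table, but both presumably occupy the unannotated stretch before the SYFP2 coding sequence, and the MluI and SacI cloning sites are consistent with insertion of the enhancer there. The minimal promoter has little activity alone, so the enhancer largely determines the level and cell-type specificity of expression. SYFP2, a rapidly maturing monomeric yellow fluorescent protein, is expressed directly, with no recombinase dependence. It is followed by WPRE3, a shortened woodchuck posttranscriptional element (annotated as two WPRE fragments) that boosts transcript expression while saving packaging space, and by a bovine growth hormone polyadenylation signal. The associated publication concerns enhancer AAVs for targeting spinal motor neurons and descending motor pathways in rodents and macaque, so the vector likely labels such populations, although the record does not state this enhancer's specific target.
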