Addgene plasmid #223921: HCT75_rAAV-eHGT_1302m-minBglobin-SYFP2-WPRE3-BGHpA
Purpose: Direct-expressing SYFP2 AAV virus
Depositing lab: Tanya Daigle & Allen Institute for Brain Science. Depositing organization: Allen Institute. Publication: Enhancer AAVs for targeting spinal motor neurons and descending motor pathways in rodents and macaque. Kussick E, Johansen N, Taskin N, Chowdhury A, Quinlan MA, Fraser A, Clark AG, Wynalda B, Martinez R, Groce EL, Reding M, Liang E, Shulga L, Huang C, Casper T, Clark M, Ho W, Gao Y, van Velthoven CTJ, Sobieski C, Ferrer R, Berg MR, Curtis BC, English C, Day JC, Fortuna MG, Donadio N, Newman D, Yao S, Chakka AB, Goldy J, Torkelson A, Guzman JB, Chakrabarty R, Nguy B, Guilford N, Pham TH, Wright V, Ronellenfitch K, Naidoo R, Kenney J, Williford A, Ramakrishnan C, Drinnenberg A, Gudsnuk K, Thyagarajan B, Smith KA, Dee N, Deisseroth K, Zeng H, Yao Z, Tasic B, Levi BP, Hodge R, Bakken TE, Lein ES, Ting JT, Daigle TL. Cell Rep. 2025 Jun 24;44(6):115730. doi: 10.1016/j.celrep.2025.115730. Epub 2025 May 21. PubMed 40403722.
Backbone
  Vector backbone: rAAV-minBglobin-SYFP2-WPRE3-BGHpA
  Backbone manufacturer: Allen Institute for Brain Science
  Backbone size w/o insert (bp): 4229
  Vector type: AAV
Growth in bacteria
  Bacterial resistance: Ampicillin, 100 μg/mL
  Growth temperature: 37°C
  Growth strain: NEB Stable
  Copy number: High Copy
Gene/Insert
  Gene/Insert name: SYFP2
  Species: Synthetic
  Insert size (bp): 720
  Mutation: N/A
  Promoter: minBglobin
  Cloning method: Restriction Enzyme; 5′ cloning site MluI (unknown if destroyed); 3′ cloning site SacI (unknown if destroyed)
  Sequencing primers: 5′ GGTCCCCAGATTAGCATTAG; 3′ CTTGACTAGCAACAGATCTACTTAG
Terms and licenses: Academic/Nonprofit Terms; Industry Terms: Not Available to Industry
How to cite: HCT75_rAAV-eHGT_1302m-minBglobin-SYFP2-WPRE3-BGHpA was a gift from Tanya Daigle & Allen Institute for Brain Science (Addgene plasmid # 223921 ; http://n2t.net/addgene:223921 ; RRID:Addgene_223921)
